Addgene plasmid #78177: pRSETb-rsGreen0.8
Purpose: Expresses rsGreen0.8 in E. coli strains.
Depositing lab: Peter Dedecker. Depositing organization: Katholieke Universiteit Leuven. Publication: Expression-Enhanced Fluorescent Proteins Based on Enhanced Green Fluorescent Protein for Super-resolution Microscopy. Duwe S, De Zitter E, Gielen V, Moeyaert B, Vandenberg W, Grotjohann T, Clays K, Jakobs S, Van Meervelt L, Dedecker P. ACS Nano. 2015 Oct 27;9(10):9528-41. doi: 10.1021/acsnano.5b04129. Epub 2015 Sep 9. PubMed 26308583.
Backbone
  Vector backbone: pRSETb
  Backbone size w/o insert (bp): 2860
  Total vector size (bp): 3580
  Vector type: Bacterial Expression
Growth in bacteria
  Bacterial resistance: Ampicillin, 100 μg/mL
  Growth temperature: 37°C
  Growth strain: DH5alpha
  Copy number: High Copy
Gene/Insert
  Gene/Insert name: rsGreen0.8
  Insert size (bp): 720
  Promoter: T7
  Tag / fusion protein: 6xHis-tag; Xpress tag (N terminal on backbone)
  Cloning method: Restriction Enzyme; 5′ cloning site BamHI (not destroyed); 3′ cloning site EcoRI (not destroyed)
  Sequencing primers: 5′ TAATACGACTCACTATAGGG; 3′ TAGTTATTGCTCAGCGGTGG
Terms and licenses: Academic/Nonprofit Terms; Industry Terms: Not Available to Industry
How to cite: pRSETb-rsGreen0.8 was a gift from Peter Dedecker (Addgene plasmid # 78177 ; http://n2t.net/addgene:78177 ; RRID:Addgene_78177)
