[The description below was written by a language model from this plasmid's Addgene catalogue record and pLannotate feature annotations shown in this document.]
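Description:
pRSETb-rsGreen0.8 is a bacterial expression plasmid of about 3.6 kb, built on the pRSETb backbone, for producing the fluorescent protein rsGreen0.8 in E. coli. It replicates from a high-copy ColE1/pUC-type origin and is selected through the β-lactamase (AmpR) gene, which confers ampicillin resistance. It also carries an f1 phage origin, which allows single-stranded DNA production when helper phage is supplied.

The 720 bp rsGreen0.8 coding sequence sits between the BamHI and EcoRI sites, both of which were retained. It lies downstream of a T7 promoter and upstream of a T7 terminator, so expression requires a host strain that supplies T7 RNA polymerase. The backbone adds an N-terminal leader made up of a 6xHis tag, the T7 gene 10 leader that promotes efficient translation, and the Xpress epitope with its enterokinase cleavage site. Together these allow metal-affinity purification, antibody detection and optional removal of the tag. Automated annotation labels the insert as rsEGFP, the reversibly switchable EGFP variant, which fits the associated publication's description of expression-enhanced, EGFP-based proteins for super-resolution microscopy. The record does not list the specific mutations that distinguish rsGreen0.8.

Several short annotated hits (capTEV, SET1, lacZα and lacI fragments) are partial matches. The capTEV hit most likely corresponds to the His tag, and the others to residual backbone sequence rather than functional elements. The plasmid is suited to recombinant expression and purification of rsGreen0.8 for in vitro characterisation.
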