Features (pLannotate 1.2.2; 13 found; start..end, strand, type, name):
     20..38      +  promoter       T7 promoter: promoter for bacteriophage T7 RNA polymerase
    111..131     +  CDS            capTEV™ (fragment): composite tag for in vivo biotinylation, TEV protease cleavage, and 6xHis tagging
    132..164     +  CDS            T7 tag (gene 10 leader): leader peptide from bacteriophage T7 gene 10 promotes efficient translation in E. coli
    168..191     +  CDS            Xpress™ tag: Xpress™ epitope tag, including an enterokinase recognition and cleavage site
    198..917     +  CDS            rsEGFP: reversibly switchable enhanced green fluorescent protein (Grotjohann et al., 2011) mammalian codon-optimized
    937..986     +  CDS            SET1 (fragment): solubility-enhancement tag derived from T7 phage gene 10B
    994..1041    +  terminator     T7 terminator: transcription terminator for bacteriophage T7 RNA polymerase
   1067..1133    +  CDS            lacZα (fragment): LacZα fragment of β-galactosidase; lacZ fragment
   1138..1566    +  rep_origin     f1 ori (sequence partly withheld): f1 bacteriophage origin of replication; arrow indicates direction of (+) strand synthesis
   1619..1723    +  promoter       AmpR promoter: bla
   1724..2584    +  CDS            AmpR: β-lactamase; bla; confers resistance to ampicillin, carbenicillin, and related antibiotics
   2755..3343    +  rep_origin     ori: high-copy-number ColE1/pMB1/pBR322/pUC origin of replication
   3526..3579    +  CDS            lacI (fragment): lac repressor; lacI; The lac repressor binds to the lac operator to inhibit transcription in E. coli. This inhibition can be relieved by adding lactose or isopropyl-β-D-thiogalactopyranoside (IPTG).
>Addgene plasmid #78177 | pRSETb-rsGreen0.8 | depositor full sequence | sequence record 148211 | Full plasmid sequence.
GATCTCGATCCCGCGAAATTAATACGACTCACTATAGGGAGACCACAACGGTTTCCCTCTAGAAATAATT
TTGTTTACTTTAAGAAGGAGATATACATATGCGGGGTTCTCATCATCATCATCATCATGGTATGGCTAGC
ATGACTGGTGGACAGCAAATGGGTCGGGATCTGTACGACGATGACGATAAGGATCCGATGGTGAGCAAGG
GCGAGGAGCTGTTCACCGGGGTGGTGCCCATCCTGGTCGAGCTGGACGGCGACGTAAACGGCCACAAGTT
CAGCGTGCGCGGCGAGGGCGAGGGCGATGCCACCAACGGCAAGCTGACCCTGAAGTTCATCTGCACCACC
GGCAAGCTGCCCGTGCCCTGGCCCACCCTCGTGACCACCCTGACCTACGGCGTGCTGTGCTTCGCCCGCT
ACCCCGACCACATGAAGCAGCACGACTTCTTCAAGTCCGCCATGCCCGAAGGCTACGTCCAGGAGCGCAC
CATCAGCTTCAAGGACGACGGCTATTACAAGACCCGCGCCGAGGTGAAGTTCGAGGGCGACACCCTGGTG
AACCGCATCGAGCTGAAGGGCATCGACTTCAAGGAGGACGGCAACATCCTGGGGCACAAGCTGGAGTACA
ACTTCAACAGCCACAACGCCTATATCACGGCCGACAAGCAGAAGAACGGCATCAGGTCTAACTTCAAGAT
CCGCCACAACGTCGAGGACGGCAGCGTGCAGCTCGCCGACCACTACCAGCAGAACACCCCCATCGGCGAC
GGCCCCGTGCTGCTGCCCGACAACCACTACCTGAGCACCCAGAATAAGCTGAGCAAAGACCCCAACGAGA
AGCGCGATCACATGGTCCTGCTGGAGTTCGTGACCGCCTCCGGGATCACTCTCGGCATGGACGAGCTGTA
CAAGTAAGAATTCGAAGCTTGATCCGGCTGCTAACAAAGCCCGAAAGGAAGCTGAGTTGGCTGCTGCCAC
CGCTGAGCAATAACTAGCATAACCCCTTGGGGCCTCTAAACGGGTCTTGAGGGGTTTTTTGCTGAAAGGA
GGAACTATATCCGGATCTGGCGTAATAGCGAAGAGGCCCGCACCGATCGCCCTTCCCAACAGTTGCGCAG
CCTGAATGGCGAATGGG
[124 nt withheld, positions 1138-1261]
C
[91 nt withheld, positions 1263-1353]
A
[49 nt withheld, positions 1355-1403]
CCTTTGACGTTGGAGTCCACGTTCTTT
[37 nt withheld, positions 1431-1467]
ACCCTATCTCGGTCTATTCTTTTGATTTATAAGGGATTTTGCCGATTTCGGCCTATTGGTTAAAAAATGA
GCTGATTTAACAAAAATTTAACGCGAATTTTAACAAAATATTAACGCTTACAATTTAGGTGGCACTTTTC
GGGGAAATGTGCGCGGAACCCCTATTTGTTTATTTTTCTAAATACATTCAAATATGTATCCGCTCATGAG
ACAATAACCCTGATAAATGCTTCAATAATATTGAAAAAGGAAGAGTATGAGTATTCAACATTTCCGTGTC
GCCCTTATTCCCTTTTTTGCGGCATTTTGCCTTCCTGTTTTTGCTCACCCAGAAACGCTGGTGAAAGTAA
AAGATGCTGAAGATCAGTTGGGTGCACGAGTGGGTTACATCGAACTGGATCTCAACAGCGGTAAGATCCT
TGAGAGTTTTCGCCCCGAAGAACGTTTTCCAATGATGAGCACTTTTAAAGTTCTGCTATGTGGCGCGGTA
TTATCCCGTATTGACGCCGGGCAAGAGCAACTCGGTCGCCGCATACACTATTCTCAGAATGACTTGGTTG
AGTACTCACCAGTCACAGAAAAGCATCTTACGGATGGCATGACAGTAAGAGAATTATGCAGTGCTGCCAT
AACCATGAGTGATAACACTGCGGCCAACTTACTTCTGACAACGATCGGAGGACCGAAGGAGCTAACCGCT
TTTTTGCACAACATGGGGGATCATGTAACTCGCCTTGATCGTTGGGAACCGGAGCTGAATGAAGCCATAC
CAAACGACGAGCGTGACACCACGATGCCTGTAGCAATGGCAACAACGTTGCGCAAACTATTAACTGGCGA
ACTACTTACTCTAGCTTCCCGGCAACAATTAATAGACTGGATGGAGGCGGATAAAGTTGCAGGACCACTT
CTGCGCTCGGCCCTTCCGGCTGGCTGGTTTATTGCTGATAAATCTGGAGCCGGTGAGCGTGGGTCTCGCG
GTATCATTGCAGCACTGGGGCCAGATGGTAAGCCCTCCCGTATCGTAGTTATCTACACGACGGGGAGTCA
GGCAACTATGGATGAACGAAATAGACAGATCGCTGAGATAGGTGCCTCACTGATTAAGCATTGGTAACTG
TCAGACCAAGTTTACTCATATATACTTTAGATTGATTTAAAACTTCATTTTTAATTTAAAAGGATCTAGG
TGAAGATCCTTTTTGATAATCTCATGACCAAAATCCCTTAACGTGAGTTTTCGTTCCACTGAGCGTCAGA
CCCCGTAGAAAAGATCAAAGGATCTTCTTGAGATCCTTTTTTTCTGCGCGTAATCTGCTGCTTGCAAACA
AAAAAACCACCGCTACCAGCGGTGGTTTGTTTGCCGGATCAAGAGCTACCAACTCTTTTTCCGAAGGTAA
CTGGCTTCAGCAGAGCGCAGATACCAAATACTGTTCTTCTAGTGTAGCCGTAGTTAGGCCACCACTTCAA
GAACTCTGTAGCACCGCCTACATACCTCGCTCTGCTAATCCTGTTACCAGTGGCTGCTGCCAGTGGCGAT
AAGTCGTGTCTTACCGGGTTGGACTCAAGACGATAGTTACCGGATAAGGCGCAGCGGTCGGGCTGAACGG
GGGGTTCGTGCACACAGCCCAGCTTGGAGCGAACGACCTACACCGAACTGAGATACCTACAGCGTGAGCT
ATGAGAAAGCGCCACGCTTCCCGAAGGGAGAAAGGCGGACAGGTATCCGGTAAGCGGCAGGGTCGGAACA
GGAGAGCGCACGAGGGAGCTTCCAGGGGGAAACGCCTGGTATCTTTATAGTCCTGTCGGGTTTCGCCACC
TCTGACTTGAGCGTCGATTTTTGTGATGCTCGTCAGGGGGGCGGAGCCTATGGAAAAACGCCAGCAACGC
GGCCTTTTTACGGTTCCTGGCCTTTTGCTGGCCTTTTGCTCACATGTTCTTTCCTGCGTTATCCCCTGAT
TCTGTGGATAACCGTATTACCGCCTTTGAGTGAGCTGATACCGCTCGCCGCAGCCGAACGACCGAGCGCA
GCGAGTCAGTGAGCGAGGAAGCGGAAGAGCGCCCAATACGCAAACCGCCTCTCCCCGCGCGTTGGCCGAT
TCATTAATGCAG
