>Addgene plasmid #78177 | pRSETb-rsGreen0.8 | addgene partial sequence | sequence record 147968 | T7 5'-TAATACGACTCACTATAGGG-3'
TTTTGTTTACTTTAAGAAGGAGATATACATATGCGGGGTTCTCATCATCATCATCATCATGGTATGGCTA
GCATGACTGGTGGACAGCAAATGGGTCGGGATCTGTACGACGATGACGATAAGGATCCGATGGTGAGCAA
GGGCGAGGAGCTGTTCACCGGGGTGGTGCCCATCCTGGTCGAGCTGGACGGCGACGTAAACGGCCACAAG
TTCAGCGTGCGCGGCGAGGGCGAGGGCGATGCCACCAACGGCAAGCTGACCCTGAAGTTCATCTGCACCA
CCGGCAAGCTGCCCGTGCCCTGGCCCACCCTCGTGACCACCCTGACCTACGGCGTGCTGTGCTTCGCCCG
CTACCCCGACCACATGAAGCAGCACGACTTCTTCAAGTCCGCCATGCCCGAAGGCTACGTCCAGGAGCGC
ACCATCAGCTTCAAGGACGACGGCTATTACAAGACCCGCGCCGAGGTGAAGTTCGAGGGCGACACCCTGG
TGAACCGCATCGAGCTGAAGGGCATCGACTTCAAGGAGGACGGCAACATCCTGGGGCACAAGCTGGAGTA
CAACTTCAACAGCCACAACGCCTATATCACGGCCGACAAGCAGAAGAACGGCATCAGGTCTAACTTCAAG
ATCCGCCACAACGTCGAGGACGGCAGCGTGCAGCTCGCCGACCACTACCAGCAGAACACCCCCATCGGCG
ACGGCCCCGTGCTGCTGCC
