>Addgene plasmid #78177 | pRSETb-rsGreen0.8 | addgene partial sequence | sequence record 148210 | T7term 5'-GCTAGTTATTGCTCAGCGG-3'
GGGCTTTGTTAGCAGCCGGATCAAGCTTCGAATTCTTACTTGTACAGCTCGTCCATGCCGAGAGTGATCC
CGGAGGCGGTCACGAACTCCAGCAGGACCATGTGATCGCGCTTCTCGTTGGGGTCTTTGCTCAGCTTATT
CTGGGTGCTCAGGTAGTGGTTGTCGGGCAGCAGCACGGGGCCGTCGCCGATGGGGGTGTTCTGCTGGTAG
TGGTCGGCGAGCTGCACGCTGCCGTCCTCGACGTTGTGGCGGATCTTGAAGTTAGACCTGATGCCGTTCT
TCTGCTTGTCGGCCGTGATATAGGCGTTGTGGCTGTTGAAGTTGTACTCCAGCTTGTGCCCCAGGATGTT
GCCGTCCTCCTTGAAGTCGATGCCCTTCAGCTCGATGCGGTTCACCAGGGTGTCGCCCTCGAACTTCACC
TCGGCGCGGGTCTTGTAATAGCCGTCGTCCTTGAAGCTGATGGTGCGCTCCTGGACGTAGCCTTCGGGCA
TGGCGGACTTGAAGAAGTCGTGCTGCTTCATGTGGTCGGGGTAGCGGGCGAAGCACAGCACGCCGTAGGT
CAGGGTGGTCACGAGGGTGGGCCAGGGCACGGGCAGCTTGCCGGTGGTGCAGATGAACTTCAGGGTCAGC
TTGCCGTTGGTGGCATCGCCCTCGCCCTCGCCGCGCACGCTGAACTTGTGGCCGTTTACGTCGCCGTCCA
GCTCGACCAGGATGGGCACCACCCCGGTGAACAGCTCCTCGCCCTTGCTCACCATCGGATCCTTATCGTC
ATCGTCGTACAGATCCCGACCCATTTGCTGTCCACCAGTCATGCTAGCC
